>Addgene plasmid #13565 | pRSET FLII275Pglu-4.6m | depositor full sequence | sequence record 7690 | Author sequence
ATCTCGATCCCGCGAAATTAATACGACTCACTATAGGGAGACCACAACGGTTTCCCTCTAGATAATTTTG
TTTAACTTTAAGAAGGAGATATACATATGCGGGGTTCTCATCATCATCATCATCATGGTATGGCTAGCAT
GACTGGTGGACAGCAAATGGGTCGGGATCTGTACGACGATGACGATAAGGATCCGGGCCGCATGGTGAGC
AAGGGCGAGGAGCTGTTCACCGGGGTGGTGCCCATCCTGGTCGAGCTGGACGGCGACGTAAACGGCCACA
AGTTCAGCGTGTCCGGCGAGGGCGAGGGCGATGCCACCTACGGCAAGCTGACCCTGAAGTTCATCTGCAC
CACCGGCAAGCTGCCCGTGCCCTGGCCCACCCTCGTGACCACCTTCGGCTACGGCCTGATGTGCTTCGCC
CGCTACCCCGACCACATGAAGCAGCACGACTTCTTCAAGTCCGCCATGCCCGAAGGCTACGTCCAGGAGC
GCACCATCTTCTTCAAGGACGACGGCAACTACAAGACCCGCGCCGAGGTGAAGTTCGAGGGCGACACCCT
GGTGAACCGCATCGAGCTGAAGGGCATCGACTTCAAGGAGGACGGCAACATCCTGGGGCACAAGCTGGAG
TACAACTACAACAGCCACAACGTCTATATCATGGCCGACAAGCAGAAGAACGGCATCAAGGTGAACTTCA
AGATCCGCCACAACATCGAGGACGGCAGCGTGCAGCTCGCCGACCACTACCAGCAGAACACCCCCATCGG
CGACGGCCCCGTGCTGCTGCCCGACAACCACTACCTGAGCTACCAGTCCGCCCTGAGCAAAGACCCCAAC
GAGAAGCGCGATCACATGGTCCTGCTGGAGTTCGTGACCGCCGCCGGGATCACTCTCGGCATGGACGAGC
TGTACAAGGGTGGTACCGGAGGCGCCGCTGATACTCGCATTGGTGTAACAATCTATAAGTACGACGATAA
CGCGATGTCTGTAGTGCGCAAGGCTATTGAGCAAGATGCGAAAGCCGCGCCAGATGTTCAGCTGCTGATG
AATGATTCTCAGAATGACCAGTCCAAGCAGAACGATCAGATCGACGTATTGCTGGCGAAAGGGGTGAAGG
CACTGGCAATCAACCTGGTTGACCCGGCAGCTGCGGGTACGGTGATTGAGAAAGCGCGTGGGCAAAACGT
GCCGGTGGTTTTCTTCAACAAAGAACCGTCTCGTAAGGCGCTGGATAGCTACGACAAAGCCTACTACGTT
GGCACTGACTCCAAAGAGTCCGGCATTATTCAAGGCGATTTGATTGCTAAACACTGGGCGGCGAATCAGG
GTTGGGATCTGAACAAAGACGGTCAGATTCAGTTCGTACTGCTGAAAGGTGAACCGGGCCATCCGGATGC
AGAAGCACGTACCACTTACGTGATTAAAGAATTGAACGATAAAGGCATCAAAACTGAACAGTTACAGTTA
GATACCGCAATGTGGGACACCGCTCAGGCGAAAGATAAGATGGACGCCTGGCTGTCTGGCCCGAACGCCA
ACAAAATCGAAGTGGTTATCGCCAACAACGATGCGATGGCAATGGGCGCGGTTGAAGCGCTGAAAGCACA
CAACAAGTCCAGCATTCCGGTGTTTGGCGTCGATGCGCTGCCAGAAGCGCTGGCGCTGGTGAAATCCGGT
GCACTGGCGGGCACCGTACTGAACGATGCTAACAACCAGGCGAAAGCGACCTTTGATCTGGCGAAAAACC
TGGCCGATTCGGCTGGTATGGTGAGCAAGGGCGAGGAGCTGTTCACCGGGGTGGTGCCCATCCTGGTCGA
GCTGGACGGCGACGTAAACGGCCACAAGTTCAGCGTGTCCGGCGAGGGCGAGGGCGATGCCACCTACGGC
AAGCTGACCCTGAAGTTCATCTGCACCACCGGCAAGCTGCCCGTGCCCTGGCCCACCCTCGTGACCACCC
TGACCTGGGGCGTGCAGTGCTTCAGCCGCTACCCCGACCACATGAAGCAGCACGACTTCTTCAAGTCCGC
CATGCCCGAAGGCTACGTCCAGGAGCGCACCATCTTCTTCAAGGACGACGGCAACTACAAGACCCGCGCC
GAGGTGAAGTTCGAGGGCGACACCCTGGTGAACCGCATCGAGCTGAAGGGCATCGACTTCAAGGAGGACG
GCAACATCCTGGGGCACAAGCTGGAGTACAACTACATCAGCCACAACGTCTATATCACCGCCGACAAGCA
GAAGAACGGCATCAAGGCCAACTTCAAGATCCGCCACAACATCGAGGACGGCAGCGTGCAGCTCGCCGAC
CACTACCAGCAGAACACCCCCATCGGCGACGGCCCCGTGCTGCTGCCCGACAACCACTACCTGAGCACCC
AGTCCGCCCTGAGCAAAGACCCCAACGAGAAGCGCGATCACATGGTCCTGCTGGAGTTCGTGACCGCCGC
CGGGATCACTCTCGGCATGGACGAGCTGTACGGTAGCCGAGGTGCGGCTGATGGCACCAACTGGAAAATC
GACAACAAAGTGGTCCGCGTACCTTATGTTGGCGTAGATAAAGACAACCTGGCTGAATTCAGCAAGAAAT
AAAAGCTTGATCCGGCTGCTAACAAAGCCCGAAAGGAAGCTGAGTTGGCTGCTGCCACCGCTGAGCAATA
ACTAGCATAACCCCTTGGGGCCTCTAAACGGGTCTTGAGGGGTTTTTTGCTGAAAGGAGGAACTATATCC
GGATCTGGCGTAATAGCGAAGAGGCCCGCACCGATCGCCCTTCCCAACAGTTGCGCAGCCTGAATGGCGA
ATGGG
[124 nt withheld, positions 2806-2929]
C
[56 nt withheld, positions 2931-2986]
AGCTTTACGGCACCTCGACCG
[64 nt withheld, positions 3008-3071]
CCTTTGACGTTGGAGTCCACGTTCTTT
[37 nt withheld, positions 3099-3135]
ACCCTATCGCGGTCTATTCTTTTGATTTATAAGGGATTTTGCCGATTTCGGCCTATTGGTTAAAAAATGA
GCTGATTTAACAAATATTTAACGCGAATTTTAACAAAATATTAACGTTTACAATTTCGCCTGATGCGGTA
TTTTCTCCTTACGCATCTGTGCGGTATTTCACACCGCATACAGGTGGCACTTTTCGGGGAAATGTGCGCG
GAACCCCTATTTGTTTATTTTTCTAAATACATTCAAATATGTATCCGCTCATGAGACAATAACCCTGATA
AATGCTTCAATAATATTGAAAAAGGAAGAGTATGAGTATTCAACATTTCCGTGTCGCCCTTATTCCCTTT
TTTGCGGCATTTTGCCTTCCTGTTTTTGCTCACCCAGAAACGCTGGTGAAAGTAAAAGATGCTGAAGATC
AGTTGGGTGCACGAGTGGGTTACATCGAACTGGATCTCAACAGCGGTAAGATCCTTGAGAGTTTTCGCCC
CGAAGAACGTTTTCCAATGATGAGCACTTTTAAAGTTCTGCTATGTGATACACTATTATCCCGTATTGAC
GCCGGGCAAGAGCAACTCGGTCGCCGCATACACTATTCTCAGAATGACTTGGTTGAGTACTCACCAGTCA
CAGAAAAGCATCTTACGGATGGCATGACAGTAAGAGAATTATGCAGTGCTGCCATAACCATGAGTGATAA
CACTGCGGCCAACTTACTTCTGACAACGATCGGAGGACCGAAGGAGCTAACCGCTTTTTTGCACAACATG
GGGGATCATGTAACTCGCCTTGATCGTTGGGAACCGGAGCTGAATGAAGCCATACCAAACGACGAGAGTG
ACACCACGATGCCTGTAGCAATGCCAACAACGTTGCGCAAACTATTAACTGGCGAACTACTTACTCTAGC
TTCCCGGCAACAATTAATAGACTGAATGGAGGCGGATAAAGTTGCAGGACCACTTCTGCGCTCGGCCCTT
CCGGCTGGCTGGTTTATTGCTGATAAATCTGGAGCCGGTGAGCGTGGGTCTCGCGGTATCATTGCAGCAC
TGGGGCCAGATGGTAAGCGCTCCCGTATCGTAGTTATCTACACGACGGGGAGTCAGGCAACTATGGATGA
ACGAAATAGACAGATCGCTGAGATAGGTGCCTCACTGATTAAGCATTGGTAACTGTCAGACCAAGTTTAC
TCATATATACTTTAGATTGATTTAAAACTTCATTTTTAATTTAAAAGGATCTAGGTGAAGATCCTTTTTG
ATAATCTCATGACCAAAATCCCTTAACGTGAGTTTTCGTTCCACTGAGCGTCAGACCCCGTAGAAAAGAT
CAAAGGATCTTCTTGAGATCCTTTTTTTCTGCGCGTAATCTGCTGCTTGCAAACAAAAAAACCACCGCTA
CCAGCGGTGGTTTGTTTGCCGGATCAAGAGCTACCAACTCTTTTTCCGAAGGTAACTGGCTTCAGCAGAG
CGCAGATACCAAATACTGTCCTTCTAGTGTAGCCGTAGTTAGGCCACCACTTCAAGAACTCTGTAGCACC
GCCTACATACCTCGCTCTGCTAATCCTGTTACCAGTGGCTGCTGCCAGTGGCGATAAGTCGTGTCTTACC
GGGTTGGACTCAAGACGATAGTTACCGGATAAGGCGCAGCGGTCGGGCTGAACGGGGGGTTCGTGCACAC
AGCCCAGCTTGGAGCGAACGACCTACACCGAACTGAGATACCTACAGCGTGAGCTATGAGAAAGCGCCAC
GCTTCCCGAAGGGAGAAAGGCGGACAGGTATCCGGTAAGCGGCAGGGTCGGAACAGGAGAGCGCACGAGG
GAGCTTCCAGGGGGAAACGCCTGGTATCTTTATAGTCCTGTCGGGTTTCGCCACCTCTGACTTGAGCGTC
GATTTTTGTGATGCTCGTCAGGGGGGCGGAGCCTATGGAAAAACGCCAGCAACGCGGCCTTTTTACGGTT
CCTGGGCTTTTGCTGGCCTTTTGCTCACATGTTCTTTCCTGCGTTATCCCCTGATTCTGTGGATAACCGT
ATTACCGCCTTTGAGTGAGCTGATACCGCTCGCCGCAGCCGAACGACCGAGCGCAGCGAGTCAGTGAGCG
AGGAAGCGGAAGAGCGCCCAATACGCAAACCGCCTCTCCCCGCGCGTTGGCCGATTCATTAATGCAG
Features (pLannotate 1.2.2; 18 found; start..end, strand, type, name):
     19..37      +  promoter       T7 promoter: promoter for bacteriophage T7 RNA polymerase
     67..89      +  RBS            RBS: efficient ribosome binding site from bacteriophage T7 gene 10 (Olins and Rangwala, 1989)
    109..129     +  CDS            capTEV™ (fragment): composite tag for in vivo biotinylation, TEV protease cleavage, and 6xHis tagging
    130..162     +  CDS            T7 tag (gene 10 leader): leader peptide from bacteriophage T7 gene 10 promotes efficient translation in E. coli
    166..189     +  CDS            Xpress™ tag: Xpress™ epitope tag, including an enterokinase recognition and cleavage site
    202..918     +  CDS            Citrine: Citrine is a basic (constitutively fluorescent) yellow fluorescent protein published in 2001, derived from Aequorea victoria. It has moderate acid sensitivity.
    919..1767    +  CDS            mglB (fragment): DGAL_ECOLI - Experimental evidence at protein level: Swiss-Prot protein existence level 1. This protein is involved in the active transport of galactose and glucose. It plays a role in the chemotaxis towards the two sugars by interacting with the trg chemoreceptor. From Escherichia coli (strain K12).
   1768..2481    +  CDS            ECFP: ECFP is a basic (constitutively fluorescent) cyan fluorescent protein published in 1996, derived from Aequorea victoria. It has low acid sensitivity.
   2488..2589    +  CDS            mglB (fragment): DGAL_ECOLI - Experimental evidence at protein level: Swiss-Prot protein existence level 1. This protein is involved in the active transport of galactose and glucose. It plays a role in the chemotaxis towards the two sugars by interacting with the trg chemoreceptor. From Escherichia coli (strain K12).
   2605..2654    +  CDS            SET1 (fragment): solubility-enhancement tag derived from T7 phage gene 10B
   2662..2709    +  terminator     T7 terminator: transcription terminator for bacteriophage T7 RNA polymerase
   2735..2801    +  CDS            lacZα (fragment): LacZα fragment of β-galactosidase; lacZ fragment
   2806..3261    +  rep_origin     f1 ori (sequence partly withheld): f1 bacteriophage origin of replication; arrow indicates direction of (+) strand synthesis
   3264..3315    -  misc_feature   bom (fragment): basis of mobility region from pBR322
   3342..3446    +  promoter       AmpR promoter: bla
   3447..4307    +  CDS            AmpR: β-lactamase; bla; confers resistance to ampicillin, carbenicillin, and related antibiotics
   4478..5066    +  rep_origin     ori: high-copy-number ColE1/pMB1/pBR322/pUC origin of replication
   5249..5302    +  CDS            lacI (fragment): lac repressor; lacI; The lac repressor binds to the lac operator to inhibit transcription in E. coli. This inhibition can be relieved by adding lactose or isopropyl-β-D-thiogalactopyranoside (IPTG).
