[The description below was written by a language model from this plasmid's Addgene catalogue record and pLannotate feature annotations shown in this document.]
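Description:
pRSET FLII275Pglu-4.6m is a bacterial expression plasmid built on the pRSET-B backbone that encodes a genetically encoded FRET nanosensor for glucose. It is a high-copy plasmid that replicates in E. coli from a ColE1/pUC-type origin and is selected with ampicillin through the β-lactamase (AmpR) gene. An f1 phage origin is also present. The short lacZα, bom, lacI and SET1 matches in the feature table are partial fragments, most likely backbone remnants rather than functional elements.

The roughly 2.4 kb insert sits between BamHI and HindIII sites. It is transcribed from a T7 promoter with the phage gene 10 ribosome binding site and ends at a T7 terminator, so expression requires a host that supplies T7 RNA polymerase. The vector-derived N-terminal leader carries a His-tag region (annotated as a capTEV fragment), the T7 gene 10 leader and an Xpress epitope with an enterokinase site, which can serve for purification and detection.

The sensor itself begins with Citrine, a modified EYFP, fused to the N terminus of the E. coli periplasmic glucose/galactose-binding protein MglB. ECFP is not attached at the other end. It is inserted within MglB near residue 275, which splits the binding protein into a long N-terminal fragment and a short C-terminal fragment, with flanking changes recorded as G275S and K276R. The record also lists an F16A mutation in MglB. The "4.6m" in the name plausibly refers to the sensor's glucose affinity, but the record does not state this. Sugar-induced conformational change in MglB would be expected to alter energy transfer between ECFP and Citrine. The construct belongs to a family of metabolite sensors optimized by semirational protein engineering and is suited to producing the sensor protein in bacteria.
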