Addgene plasmid #13565: pRSET FLII275Pglu-4.6m
Depositing lab: Wolf Frommer. Depositing organization: Carnegie Institution for Science. Publication: Construction and optimization of a family of genetically encoded metabolite sensors by semirational protein engineering. Deuschle K, Okumoto S, Fehr M, Looger LL, Kozhukh L, Frommer WB. Protein Sci. 2005 Sep . 14(9):2304-14. 10.1110/ps.051508105 PubMed 16131659.
Backbone
  Vector backbone: pRSET-B
  Backbone size w/o insert (bp): 2897
  Vector type: Bacterial Expression
Growth in bacteria
  Bacterial resistance: Ampicillin, 100 μg/mL
  Growth temperature: 37°C
  Growth strain: DH5alpha
  Copy number: High Copy
Gene/Insert
  Gene/Insert name: FLIPglu F16A G275S-ECFP-K276R (alt names: mglB with ECFP inserted; Periplasmic glucose binding)
  Species: E. coli
  Insert size (bp): 2400
  Mutation: F16A, ECFP insert in mglB
  Tag / fusion protein: Citrine (N terminal on insert)
  Cloning method: Restriction Enzyme; 5′ cloning site BamHI (not destroyed); 3′ cloning site HindIII (not destroyed)
  Sequencing primers: 5′ na
Resource information
  A portion of this plasmid was derived from a plasmid made by: Citrine is from Roger Tsien, UCSD.
Terms and licenses: Academic/Nonprofit Terms; Industry Terms: Not Available to Industry
Depositor comments: For more information, see http://carnegiedpb.stanford.edu/research/frommer/nanosensors/index.html Citrine is modified version of EYFP.
How to cite: pRSET FLII275Pglu-4.6m was a gift from Wolf Frommer (Addgene plasmid # 13565 ; http://n2t.net/addgene:13565 ; RRID:Addgene_13565)
