>Addgene plasmid #13565 | pRSET FLII275Pglu-4.6m | addgene partial sequence | sequence record 100727 | FLIPglu 5'-ggcgtccatcttatctttcg-3'
ACTGTAACTGTTCAGTTTTGATGCCTTTATCGTTCAATTCTTTAATCACGTAAGTGGTACGTGCTTCTGC
ATCCGGATGGCCCGGTTCACCTTTCAGCAGTACGAACTGAATCTGACCGTCTTTGTTCAGATCCCAACCC
TGATTCGCCGCCCAGTGTTTAGCAATCAAATCGCCTTGAATAATGCCGGACTCTTTGGAGTCAGTGCCAA
CGTAGTAGGCTTTGTCGTAGCTATCCAGCGCCTTACGAGACGGTTCTTTGTTGAAGAAAACCACCGGCAC
GTTTTGCCCACGCGCTTTCTCAATCACCGTACCCGCAGCTGCCGGGTCAACCAGGTTGATTGCCAGTGCC
TTCACCCCTTTCGCCAGCAATACGTCGATCTGATCGTTCTGCTTGGACTGGTCATTCTGAGAATCATTCA
TCAGCAGCTGAACATCTGGCGCGGCTTTCGCATCTTGCTCAATAGCCTTGCGCACTACAGACATCGCGTT
ATCGTCGTACTTATAGATTGTTACACCAATGCGAGTATCAGCGGCGCCTCCGGTACCACCCTTGTACAGC
TCGTCCATGCCGAGAGTGATCCCGGCGGCGGTCACGAACTCCAGCAGGACCATGTGATCGCGCTTCTCGT
TGGGGTCTTTGCTCAGGGCGGACTGGTAGCTCAGGTAGTGGTTGTCGGGCAGCAGCACGGGGCCGTCGCC
GATGGGGGTGTTCTGCTGGTAGTGGTCGGCGAGCTGCACGCTGCCGTCCTCGATGTTGTGGCGGATCTTG
AAGTTCACCTTGATGCCGTTCTTCTGCTTGTCGGCCATGATATAGACGTTGTGGCTGTTGTAGTTGTACT
CCAGCTTGTGCCCCAGGATGTTGCCGTCCTCCTTGAAGTCGATGCCCTTCAGCTCGATGCGGTTCACCAG
GGTGTCGCCCTCGAACTTCACCTCGGCGCGGGTCTT
