>Addgene plasmid #13565 | pRSET FLII275Pglu-4.6m | addgene partial sequence | sequence record 100728 | FLIPglu-Rev 5'-cgaaagataagatggacgcc-3'
TCGAAGTGGTTATCGCCAACAACGATGCGATGGCAATGGGCGCGGTTGAAGCGCTGAAAGCACACAACAA
GTCCAGCATTCCGGTGTTTGGCGTCGATGCGCTGCCAGAAGCGCTGGCGCTGGTGAAATCCGGTGCACTG
GCGGGCACCGTACTGAACGATGCTAACAACCAGGCGAAAGCGACCTTTGATCTGGCGAAAAACCTGGCCG
ATTCGGCTGGTATGGTGAGCAAGGGCGAGGAGCTGTTCACCGGGGTGGTGCCCATCCTGGTCGAGCTGGA
CGGCGACGTAAACGGCCACAAGTTCAGCGTGTCCGGCGAGGGCGAGGGCGATGCCACCTACGGCAAGCTG
ACCCTGAAGTTCATCTGCACCACCGGCAAGCTGCCCGTGCCCTGGCCCACCCTCGTGACCACCCTGACCT
GGGGCGTGCAGTGCTTCAGCCGCTACCCCGACCACATGAAGCAGCACGACTTCTTCAAGTCCGCCATGCC
CGAAGGCTACGTCCAGGAGCGCACCATCTTCTTCAAGGACGACGGCAACTACAAGACCCGCGCCGAGGTG
AAGTTCGAGGGCGACACCCTGGTGAACCGCATCGAGCTGAAGGGCATCGACTTCAAGGAGGACGGCAACA
TCCTGGGGCACAAGCTGGAGTACAACTACATCAGCCACAACGTCTATATCACCGCCGACAAGCAGAAGAA
CGGCATCAAGGCCAACTTCAAGATCCGCCACAACATCGAGGACGGCAGCGTGCAGCTCGCCGACCACTAC
CAGCAGAACACCCCCATCGGCGACGGCCCCGTGCTGCTGCCCGACAACCACTACCTGAGCACCCAGTCCG
CCCTGAGCAAAGACCCCAACGAGAAGCGCGATCACATGGTCCTGCTGGAGTTCGTGACCGCCGCCGGGAT
CACTCTCGGCATGGAC
